>Addgene plasmid #82974 | pDONR223_DOK1_WT_V5 | addgene full sequence | sequence record 162768 | Addgene NGS result
CATCAAACATCGACCCACGGCGTAACGCGCTTGCTGCTTGGATGCCCGAGGCATAGACTGTACCCCAAAA
AAACAGTCATAACAAGCCATGAAAACCGCCACTGCGCCGTTACCACCGCTGCGTTCGGTCAAGGTTCTGG
ACCAGTTGCGTGAGCGCATACGCTACTTGCATTACAGCTTACGAACCGAACAGGCTTATGTCCACTGGGT
TCGTGCCTTCATCCGTTTCCACGGTGTGCGTCACCCGGCAACCTTGGGTAGCAGCGAAGTCGAGGCATTT
CTGTCCTGGCTGGTCTAGAGGAGGCATGATGATATATTTTTATCTTGTGCAATGTAACATCAGAGATTTT
GAGACACGGGCCAGAGCTGCCAGGAAACAGCTATGACCATGTAATACGACTCACTATAGGGGATATCAGC
TGGATGGCAAATAATGATTTTATTTTGACTGATAGTGACCTGTTCGTTGCAACAAATTGATAAGCAATGC
TTTCTTATAATGCCAACTTTGTACAAGAAAGTTGGCAA
[1443 nt withheld, positions 529-1971]
GGTGCCAACTTTTTTGTACAAAGTTGGCATTATAAAAAAGCATTGCTCATCAATTTGTTGCAACGAACAG
GTCACTATCAGTCAAAATAAAATCATTATTTGGGGCCCGAGCTTAAGACTGGCCGTCGTTTTACAACGTC
GTGACTGGGAAAACATCCATGCTAGCGTTAACGCGAGAGTAGGGAACTGCCAGGCATCAAATAAAACGAA
AGGCTCAGTCGGAAGACTGGGCCTTTCGTTTTATCTGTTGTTTGTCGGTGAACGCTCTCCTGAGTAGGAC
AAATCCGCCGGGAGCGGATTTGAACGTTGTGAAGCAACGGCCCGGAGGGTGGCGGGCAGGACGCCCGCCA
TAAACTGCCAGGCATCAAACTAAGCAGAAGGCCATCCTGACGGATGGCCTTTTTGCGTTTCTACAAACTC
TTCCTGGCTAGCGGTACGCGTATTAATTGCGTTGCGCTCACTGCCCGCTTTCCAGTCGGGAAACCTGTCG
TGCCAGCTGCATTAATGAATCGGCCAACGCGCGGGGAGAGGCGGTTTGCGTATTGGGCGCTCTTCCGCTT
CCTCGCTCACTGACTCGCTGCGCTCGGTCGTTCGGCTGCGGCGAGCGGTATCAGCTCACTCAAAGGCGGT
AATACGGTTATCCACAGAATCAGGGGATAACGCAGGAAAGAACATGTGAGCAAAAGGCCAGCAAAAGGCC
AGGAACCGTAAAAAGGCCGCGTTGCTGGCGTTTTTCCATAGGCTCCGCCCCCCTGACGAGCATCACAAAA
ATCGACGCTCAAGTCAGAGGTGGCGAAACCCGACAGGACTATAAAGATACCAGGCGTTTCCCCCTGGAAG
CTCCCTCGTGCGCTCTCCTGTTCCGACCCTGCCGCTTACCGGATACCTGTCCGCCTTTCTCCCTTCGGGA
AGCGTGGCGCTTTCTCATAGCTCACGCTGTAGGTATCTCAGTTCGGTGTAGGTCGTTCGCTCCAAGCTGG
GCTGTGTGCACGAACCCCCCGTTCAGCCCGACCGCTGCGCCTTATCCGGTAACTATCGTCTTGAGTCCAA
CCCGGTAAGACACGACTTATCGCCACTGGCAGCAGCCACTGGTAACAGGATTAGCAGAGCGAGGTATGTA
GGCGGTGCTACAGAGTTCTTGAAGTGGTGGCCTAACTACGGCTACACTAGAAGAACAGTATTTGGTATCT
GCGCTCTGCTGAAGCCAGTTACCTTCGGAAAAAGAGTTGGTAGCTCTTGATCCGGCAAACAAACCACCGC
TGGTAGCGGTGGTTTTTTTGTTTGCAAGCAGCAGATTACGCGCAGAAAAAAAGGATCTCAAGAAGATCCT
TTGATCTTTTCTACGGGGTCTGACGCTCAGTGGAACGACGCGTAACTCACGTTAAGGGATTTTGGTCATG
GGTGGCTCGAGGGTTATTTGCCGACTACCTTGGTGATCTCGCCTTTCACGTAGTGGACAAATTCTTCCAA
CTGATCTGCGCGCGAGGCCAAGCGATCTTCTTCTTGTCCAAGATAAGCCTGTCTAGCTTCAAGTATGACG
GGCTGATACTGGGCCGGCAGGCGCTCCATTGCCCAGTCGGCAGCGACATCCTTCGGCGCGATTTTGCCGG
TTACTGCGCTGTACCAAATGCGGGACAACGTAAGCACTACATTTCGCTCATCGCCAGCCCAGTCGGGCGG
CGAGTTCCATAGCGTTAAGGTTTCATTTAGCGCCTCAAATAGATCCTGTTCAGGAACCGGATCAAAGAGT
TCCTCCGCCGCTGGACCTACCAAGGCAACGCTATGTTCTCTTGCTTTTGTCAGCAAGATAGCCAGATCAA
TGTCGATCGTGGCTGGCTCGAAGATACCTGCAAGAATGTCATTGCGCTGCCATTCTCCAAATTGCAGTTC
GCGCTTAGCTGGATAACGCCACGGAATGATGTCGTCGTGCACAACAATGGTGACTTCTACAGCGCGGAGA
ATCTCGCTCTCTCCAGGGGAAGCCGAAGTTTCCAAAAGGTCGTTGATCAAAGCTCGCCGCGTTGTTTCAT
CAAGCCTTACGGTCACCGTAACCAGCAAATCAATATCACTGTGTGGCTTCAGGCCGCCATCCACTGCGGA
GCCGTACAAATGTACGGCCAGCAACGTCGGTTCGAGATGGCGCTCGATGACGCCAACTACCTCTGATAGT
TGAGTCGATACTTCGGCGATCACCGCTTCCCTCATAATGTTTAACTTTGTTTTAGGGCGACTGCCCTGCT
GCGTAACATCGTTGCTGCTCCATAA
Features (pLannotate 1.2.2; 12 found; start..end, strand, type, name):
    179..202     -  promoter       Pc promoter (fragment): intI1 (promoter lies within the coding sequence); class 1 integron promoter
    392..410     +  promoter       T7 promoter: promoter for bacteriophage T7 RNA polymerase
    429..524     +  protein_bind   attL3: mutant version of attL; recombination site for the Gateway® LR reaction LR Clonase™
    529..1971    -  CDS            DOK1 (sequence withheld): DOK1_HUMAN - Experimental evidence at protein level: Swiss-Prot protein existence level 1. DOK proteins are enzymatically inert adaptor or scaffolding proteins. They provide a docking platform for the assembly of multimolecular signaling complexes. DOK1 appears to be a negative regulator of the insulin signaling pathway. Modulates integrin activation by competing with talin for the same binding site on ITGB3. From Homo sapiens (Human).
   1977..2072    -  protein_bind   attL3: mutant version of attL; recombination site for the Gateway® LR reaction LR Clonase™
   2089..2125    +  CDS            lacZα (fragment): LacZα fragment of β-galactosidase; lacZ fragment
   2172..2215    -  terminator     rrnB T1 terminator: Escherichia coli rrnB; transcription terminator T1 from the E. coli rrnB gene
   2347..2374    +  terminator     rrnB T2 terminator: transcription terminator T2 from the E. coli rrnB gene
   2429..2521    -  CDS            lacI (fragment): lac repressor; lacI; The lac repressor binds to the lac operator to inhibit transcription in E. coli. This inhibition can be relieved by adding lactose or isopropyl-β-D-thiogalactopyranoside (IPTG).
   2704..3292    -  rep_origin     ori: high-copy-number ColE1/pMB1/pBR322/pUC origin of replication
   3385..4176    -  CDS            SmR: aminoglycoside adenylyltransferase (Murphy, 1985); aadA; confers resistance to spectinomycin and streptomycin
   4183..3       -  CDS            GmR (fragment) (across the origin): gentamycin acetyltransferase; aacC1; confers resistance to gentamycin
