[The description below was written by a language model from this plasmid's Addgene catalogue record and pLannotate feature annotations shown in this document.]
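Description:
pDONR223_DOK1_WT_V5 is a Gateway entry clone built on the Invitrogen pDONR223 backbone, carrying the wild-type open reading frame of human DOK1 (also known as p62DOK). It is a small bacterial plasmid of about 4.2 kb, maintained at high copy number in E. coli through a ColE1/pUC-type origin and selected with spectinomycin via the aadA (SmR) aminoglycoside adenylyltransferase gene. The feature table also picks up backbone remnants: short fragments of a gentamicin resistance gene, a class 1 integron Pc promoter, lacZα and lacI, along with the rrnB T1 and T2 transcription terminators that insulate the cloning region.

The DOK1 coding sequence, which encodes an enzymatically inert adaptor or scaffolding protein that serves as a docking platform for signalling complexes, is flanked on both sides by attL recombination sites. The annotation software labels both as an attL3 variant. These sites allow the ORF to be moved by LR Clonase recombination into any compatible destination vector. The record lists no promoter for the insert, so the plasmid is a shuttle for the ORF and not an expression construct. A T7 promoter lies next to one att site, but the ORF is annotated on the opposite strand. The clone is in the "open" configuration, with no stop codon directly after the insert, which permits an in-frame C-terminal fusion supplied by the destination vector. The "V5" in the name presumably refers to such a tag, although no V5 feature is annotated in this plasmid. The construct belongs to the Target Accelerator Plasmid Collection and is described as an overexpression control for gene expression analysis, in a study phenotyping lung cancer somatic mutations.
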