Addgene plasmid #82974: pDONR223_DOK1_WT_V5
Purpose: Gateway Donor vector containing DOK1, used as an over expression control for gene expression analysis. Part of the Target Accelerator Plasmid Collection.
Depositing lab: Jesse Boehm & Matthew Meyerson & David Root. Depositing organization: Broad Institute. Publication: High-throughput Phenotyping of Lung Cancer Somatic Mutations. Berger AH, Brooks AN, Wu X, Shrestha Y, Chouinard C, Piccioni F, Bagul M, Kamburov A, Imielinski M, Hogstrom L, Zhu C, Yang X, Pantel S, Sakai R, Watson J, Kaplan N, Campbell JD, Singh S, Root DE, Narayan R, Natoli T, Lahr DL, Tirosh I, Tamayo P, Getz G, Wong B, Doench J, Subramanian A, Golub TR, Meyerson M, Boehm JS. Cancer Cell. 2016 Aug 8;30(2):214-28. doi: 10.1016/j.ccell.2016.06.022. Epub 2016 Jul 28. PubMed 27478040.
Backbone
  Vector backbone: pDONR223
  Backbone manufacturer: Invitrogen
  Vector type: Gateway Entry vector
Growth in bacteria
  Bacterial resistance: Spectinomycin, 50 μg/mL
  Growth temperature: 37°C
  Growth strain: DH5alpha
  Copy number: High Copy
Gene/Insert
  Gene/Insert name: DOK1 (alt name: NM_001381)
  Species: H. sapiens (human)
  Entrez Gene: DOK1 (a.k.a. P62DOK, pp62)
  Promoter: None
  Cloning method: Gateway Cloning
  Sequencing primers: 5′ M13pUC-fwd; 3′ M13-Rev
Terms and licenses: Academic/Nonprofit Terms; Industry Terms: Not Available to Industry
Depositor comments: Open state: NO stop codon immediately follows insert
How to cite: pDONR223_DOK1_WT_V5 was a gift from Jesse Boehm & Matthew Meyerson & David Root (Addgene plasmid # 82974 ; http://n2t.net/addgene:82974 ; RRID:Addgene_82974)
