>Addgene plasmid #82974 | pDONR223_DOK1_WT_V5 | depositor partial sequence | sequence record 157700 | Insert sequence
[1443 nt withheld, positions 1-1443]
TGA
